>Addgene plasmid #85588 | pJWV102-PL-dCas9 | addgene full sequence | sequence record 169496 | Addgene NGS Result
GTTGGTAGCTCTTGATCCGGCAAACAAACCACCGCTGGTAGCGGTGGTTTTTTTGTTTGCAAGCAGCAGA
TTACGCGCAGAAAAAAAGGATCTCAAGAAGATCCTTTGATCTTTTCTACGGGGTCTGACGCTCAGTGGAA
CGAAAACTCACGTTAAGGGATTTTGGTCATGAGATTATCAAAAAGGATCTTCACCTAGATCCTTTTAAAT
TAAAAATGAAGTTTTAAATCAATCTAAAGTATATATGAGTAAACTTGGTCTGACAGTTACCAATGCTTAA
TCAGTGAGGCACCTATCTCAGCGATCTGTCTATTTCGTTCATCCATAGTTGCCTGACTCCCCGTCGTGTA
GATAACTACGATACGGGAGGGCTTACCATCTGGCCCCAGTGCTGCAATGATACCGCGAGACCCACGCTCA
CCGGCTCCAGATTTATCAGCAATAAACCAGCCAGCCGGAAGGGCCGAGCGCAGAAGTGGTCCTGCAACTT
TATCCGCCTCCATCCAGTCTATTAATTGTTGCCGGGAAGCTAGAGTAAGTAGTTCGCCAGTTAATAGTTT
GCGCAACGTTGTTGCCATTGCTGCAGGCATCGTGGTGTCACGCTCGTCGTTTGGTATGGCTTCATTCAGC
TCCGGTTCCCAACGATCAAGGCGAGTTACATGATCCCCCATGTTGTGCAAAAAAGCGGTTAGCTCCTTCG
GTCCTCCGATCGTTGTCAGAAGTAAGTTGGCCGCAGTGTTATCACTCATGGTTATGGCAGCACTGCATAA
TTCTCTTACTGTCATGCCATCCGTAAGATGCTTTTCTGTGACTGGTGAGTACTCAACCAAGTCATTCTGA
GAATAGTGTATGCGGCGACCGAGTTGCTCTTGCCCGGCGTCAACACGGGATAATACCGCGCCACATAGCA
GAACTTTAAAAGTGCTCATCATTGGAAAACGTTCTTCGGGGCGAAAACTCTCAAGGATCTTACCGCTGTT
GAGATCCAGTTCGATGTAACCCACTCGTGCACCCAACTGATCTTCAGCATCTTTTACTTTCACCAGCGTT
TCTGGGTGAGCAAAAACAGGAAGGCAAAATGCCGCAAAAAAGGGAATAAGGGCGACACGGAAATGTTGAA
TACTCATACTCTTCCTTTTTCAATATTATTGAAGCATTTATCAGGGTTATTGTCTCATGAGCGGATACAT
ATTTGAATGTATTTAGAAAAATAAACAAATAGGGGTTCCGCGCACATTTCCCCGAAAAGTGCCACCTGAC
GTCTAAGAAACCATTATTATCATGACATTAACCTATAAAAATAGGCGTATCACGAGGCCCTTTCGTCTTC
AAGAATTAATTCCTTCTTAACGCCCCAAGTTCATCACCAATGACATCAACTCACATGAACTACATGATGA
ACCCAGTTATCATGGTTTTGGATAAGATTTTTGAAAAATTCTTCCCAGGCCTTGATAAATATGACTTTGA
TGCTGCTAAATTGAACAAGAAAATCGGTTTCTGGGGATCTAAATTCTTCATCGGTTTCATCCTTGGTATC
GTTATCGGTATTATGGGAACTCCACATCCAATTGCAGGTGTTGCAGATGCAGATAAATGGCGTCTTGTTA
TCAAAGGATGGTTGTCTCTTGGTTTGACTGCCGGTGTATCTTTGGAACTCTTCTCACTTATCGGTTCATG
GTTCATCGCAGCCGTAGAACCACTATCACAAGGTATTACAAACGTTGCTACTAAACGTCTTCAAGGACGT
AAATTCAATATCGGTCTTGACTGGCCATTCATCGCTGGTCGTGCTGAAATCTGGGCTTGTGCCAACGTAC
TTGCACCAATCATGTTGATTGAAGCAGTGCTTCTTTCAAAAGTTGGAAATGGTATCTTGCCACTTGCAGG
TATCATCGCTATGGGTGTTACTCCAGCTCTCTTGGTTGTAACTCGTGGTAAATTGCTCCGTATGATTATC
TTCGGAACACTCTTGTTGCCACTCTTCCTTCTTTCAGGTACACTTATTGCACCATTTGCAACAGAACTTG
CTAAAGGTGTAGGTGCCTTCCCAGAAGGTGTGAGCCAAACTCAATTGATTACTCACTCTACTCTTGAAGG
ACCAATCGAAAAACTTCTTGGTTGGACAATTGGTAACACTACAACTGGTGATATCAAAGCAATCCTTGGT
GCAGTAGCCTTCCTTGTATTCTATATCGGTATCTTTGCTTGGTACAGAAAACAAATGATCAAACGTAACG
AAGAGTACGCAGCAAAAGCAAAATAATGCGCTCCGCTAGCTTTACAGACAAAGAACTATCCTTAATGGAA
GCACTAGCAAAAGGTATCAATGAAGCAAGAAATATTGAAGGCTAGTCAGTAAAATTCAGATAAACAAAAA
GAGCCGATAAGATGAGAGTTTCATTTCTCAAATTATCGGCTCTGCGTCTTGGCGTCTGGCTCTTTGATTG
TTATTATATTCATTTTTTGAACATTAATTAAAGTTTCGTTCTTACATTTGGGGCAGTATAAAGGGAAATT
TTTAAGTATAGTATCCACTCGTATTCGTAGTCTTGTTTTATTTCCACAAATAGGACACAATATCCACTTG
TAGTTTATAATAACAATCTCCTCCTTTCCACTTTAATTCAAATCTATATTAAAGAATATTTCATCTTATT
TAATAAGAAACCATATTTATATAACAACATAAAACGCACTAAGTTATTTTATTGAACATATATCTCACTT
TATCTATCTGACTATTTAGACGACGGGTCTGGCAAACAGGTTCGCCAGTGGTAACCTGATATCCTTTTAG
CTCTGCTAAACAAACACTAAGCCCATTTGTAAAAAAAGTTAAATCATTGCGATAATCTTGAATACATCGA
GCAGGAATTTCTCCAATAATAATGACCTCATTATTTTTCAGTTGAGTATTTACGATATTTGCACAATATT
TGGGAGCATCGTTATATGCCCGTGAAAGATATTCCTGTGGTGCATAAACTTTAAAACTAAGATATGGCTC
TAACAATTCTGTTCCAGCTTTTCTAAAGGCTTGCTCCAATACAATAGGAGCAAGCATCCGAAAATCTGCT
GGGGTACTAACAGGGCTATAGTATAAGCCATACTTAAAACAGATTTTACAGTCCGTCACATTCCAACCAT
ACAATCCTTGTTCACAACCATAGCGTATCCCTTCCATAACTGCATTTTGAAATGATTGATTTAAGTATCC
AAGAGAAACCGAGCTCTCATACTGCATTCCACTTCCCAACGGAAGCGGTGATACAGATAAACCAATGGAA
GCCCAGAAAGGATTTGGCGGCACTTCGATGTGAATGGTATATTCTGCATTTTTTAACGGTCTCTCCATAT
AAATGACTGTAGGCTCTTTTAGTTCTATCTCCACATGATACTTTTCTTGCAACAGTGCACTAATCACTTC
CATTTGTACTTTCCCTAAGAAAGAAAGTATAATTTCATGTGTCGTAGAATCCACGTAATATCGTAGAAGC
GGATCACTATCTGAGATTTCCAAAAGGGCATCAAGCAACATTTCTCTCTGTTCAGGTTTACTCGGTTCAA
CAGTTGTTTGTAGTAGAGGGTGCGGATTTTCAATCTTTTTTCTCTGTGGCAATAGTTTTGTATCTCCAAG
AACACTATTTAACTTCAAAAGCTCATTTTGCAAAATAACAATTTCTCCAGAATAAGCTCGATCAATCTTA
CATAATTCACCATTTATTGAAGTATACATTTCTGTAACTTTTATTTTTTCTTTTTCTGATACTCTAACCG
AATCTCGTAAATGTAGTACTCCACTATAAAGGCGTATATATGCAAGACGTTGTCTTTTTTTTGTATATTC
AATTTTGAAAACATTTCCGCAAAGTTCAGACGGACCTCGATGTGTTGATGAATAAAATTTATTAGTAATA
ACTTCTATAAGGTTATCAATCCCTATATTACTTTTTGCACTTCCATGATAAAGAGGGAACAGAGAACAAT
TCTGAAATCTTATGCTTTCCTCTTGTTCGAGTTCCAATGCTTCTAATGATTTACCGGACATATATTTCTC
TAAAAGGTCATCGTTTCCCTCTATTACCGTATCCCATTGTTCAGATTCGGTAAAGTTCGTCACACACACA
TTAGGATACAGTTCTACCTTCTGTTTGATTACAATTTCGGCAGAAAGTTTCTCTTTAATATCCTGATAAA
CCGTTGATAAATCAATTCCATTTTGGTCAATCTTATTGATAAAAAAGATTGTGGGAATCCCCATTTTCCT
AAGTGCATGAAATAATATACGAGTTTGTGCTTGTACGCCATCTTTTGCAGAAATCAGTAGAATTGCCCCA
TCTAAAACTGATAATGAACGATATACTTCTGCTAAGAAATCCATATGTCCTGGCGTGTCTATGATGTTCA
CCTTCGTATTTTCCCACTGAAAAGAGGTTATTCCTGTCTGAATTGTAATTCCTCTCTGACGTTCTAAAAG
CGTATTATCCGTCCTCGTTGTACCTTTGTCCACGCTTCCTAATTCTGTAATCGCTCCACTGTTATATAAT
AAGCTTTCTGTTAAGGTAGTTTTTCCTGCATCAACATGAGCTAAAACTCCAATATTAATAATTTTCATGT
GATTTTCCTCCATTCAAAAGCCCAAAAGGGCATAAAAATCCCAGTGATAAATACTCTTATCACTGGGATT
TTTATGCATAACCATAGGCATACAAAGCATACAGATATTCTCCGGATACTTTAGAATCACATGATAAAGG
TATTCTTAAACTGGGGACAAAAAACTAAGCCCTCCTAAAAAAGGACGTCCAATTATTTGTTCCCGCTATC
AAATTGACAGTTTATTTAAGAATACCTTGCCGCATATTTATTAACTCCTTTTAAATAGATACTTAAATTA
TAGCACGTAAGAGCATATTTGTAAAGGAATCTCCAATTTTTTATCAAAAAGAGTACATGATTACAAAGTA
TCTGTAATCATGTACCAATATTTATTATTTTACAATCTTCCAATTATCTTGTTTTTCTAATATCAACTCA
AATTGCGAGATTTGGGTTGCCTTTGTTTCTTGATCTAAATATTTCACAGCGACATTCACGATTACTTGGC
TAGCGCTATATGCGTTGATGCAATTTCTATGCGCACCCGTTCTCGGAGCACTGTCCGACCGCTTTGGCCG
CCGCCCAGTCCTGCTCGCTTCGCTACTTGGAGCCACTATCGACTACGCGATCATGGCGACCACACCCGTC
CTGTGGATCTATCGATGCATGCAGCCGGTACCATCACAAGCACTTTGGGACGTTCTCCCTTAGTGCTTTT
TTGATTTCTCATAGGCCGGCCTGTTAGTCATATGGACACTTAAGCTCTAGACGGTGATCAACACGCTAGC
CAGGCATCAAATAAAACGAAAGGCTCAGTCGAAAGACTGGGCCTTTCGTTTTATCTGTTGTTTGTCGGTG
AACGCTCTCTACTAGAGTCACACTGGCTCACCTTCGGGTGGGCCTTTCTGCGTTTATAGAATTCACTAGT
AATTGTGAGGCGGATAACAATTCTCACTCATTCTACAGTTTATTCTTGACATTGCACTGTCCCCCTGGTA
TAATAACTAATTGTGAGCGCTCACAATTAAGATCCCCGGGGCGGCCGCGAATTCAAAAGATCTAAAGAGG
AGAAAGGATCTATGGATAAGAAATACTCAATAGGCTTAGCTATCGGCACAAATAGCGTCGGATGGGCGGT
GATCACTGATGAATATAAGGTTCCGTCTAAAAAGTTCAAGGTTCTGGGAAATACAGACCGCCACAGTATC
AAAAAAAATCTTATAGGGGCTCTTTTATTTGACAGTGGAGAGACAGCGGAAGCGACTCGTCTCAAACGGA
CAGCTCGTAGAAGGTATACACGTCGGAAGAATCGTATTTGTTATCTACAGGAGATTTTTTCAAATGAGAT
GGCGAAAGTAGATGATAGTTTCTTTCATCGACTTGAAGAGTCTTTTTTGGTGGAAGAAGACAAGAAGCAT
GAACGTCATCCTATTTTTGGAAATATAGTAGATGAAGTTGCTTATCATGAGAAATATCCAACTATCTATC
ATCTGCGAAAAAAATTGGTAGATTCTACTGATAAAGCGGATTTGCGCTTAATCTATTTGGCCTTAGCGCA
TATGATTAAGTTTCGTGGTCATTTTTTGATTGAGGGAGATTTAAATCCTGATAATAGTGATGTGGACAAA
CTATTTATCCAGTTGGTACAAACCTACAATCAATTATTTGAAGAAAACCCTATTAACGCAAGTGGAGTAG
ATGCTAAAGCGATTCTTTCTGCACGATTGAGTAAATCAAGACGATTAGAAAATCTCATTGCTCAGCTCCC
CGGTGAGAAGAAAAATGGCTTATTTGGGAATCTCATTGCTTTGTCATTGGGTTTGACCCCTAATTTTAAA
TCAAATTTTGATTTGGCAGAAGATGCTAAATTACAGCTTTCAAAAGATACTTACGATGATGATTTAGATA
ATTTATTGGCGCAAATTGGAGATCAATATGCTGATTTGTTTTTGGCAGCTAAGAATTTATCAGATGCTAT
TTTACTTTCAGATATCCTAAGAGTAAATACTGAAATAACTAAGGCTCCCCTATCAGCTTCAATGATTAAA
CGCTACGATGAACATCATCAAGACTTGACTCTTTTAAAAGCTTTAGTTCGACAACAACTTCCAGAAAAGT
ATAAAGAAATCTTTTTTGATCAATCAAAAAACGGATATGCAGGTTATATTGATGGGGGAGCTAGCCAAGA
AGAATTTTATAAATTTATCAAACCAATTTTAGAAAAAATGGATGGTACTGAGGAATTATTGGTGAAACTA
AATCGTGAAGATTTGCTGCGCAAGCAACGGACCTTTGACAACGGCTCTATTCCCCATCAAATTCACTTGG
GTGAGCTGCATGCTATTTTGAGAAGACAAGAAGACTTTTATCCATTTTTAAAAGACAATCGTGAGAAGAT
TGAAAAAATCTTGACTTTTCGAATTCCTTATTATGTTGGTCCATTGGCGCGTGGCAATAGTCGTTTTGCA
TGGATGACTCGGAAGTCTGAAGAAACAATTACCCCATGGAATTTTGAAGAAGTTGTCGATAAAGGTGCTT
CAGCTCAATCATTTATTGAACGCATGACAAACTTTGATAAAAATCTTCCAAATGAAAAAGTACTACCAAA
ACATAGTTTGCTTTATGAGTATTTTACGGTTTATAACGAATTGACAAAGGTCAAATATGTTACTGAAGGA
ATGCGAAAACCAGCATTTCTTTCAGGTGAACAGAAGAAAGCCATTGTTGATTTACTCTTCAAAACAAATC
GAAAAGTAACCGTTAAGCAATTAAAAGAAGATTATTTCAAAAAAATAGAATGTTTTGATAGTGTTGAAAT
TTCAGGAGTTGAAGATAGATTTAATGCTTCATTAGGTACCTACCATGATTTGCTAAAAATTATTAAAGAT
AAAGATTTTTTGGATAATGAAGAAAATGAAGATATCTTAGAGGATATTGTTTTAACATTGACCTTATTTG
AAGATAGGGAGATGATTGAGGAAAGACTTAAAACATATGCTCACCTCTTTGATGATAAGGTGATGAAACA
GCTTAAACGTCGCCGTTATACTGGTTGGGGACGTTTGTCTCGAAAATTGATTAATGGTATTAGGGATAAG
CAATCTGGCAAAACAATATTAGATTTTTTGAAATCAGATGGTTTTGCCAATCGCAATTTTATGCAGCTGA
TCCATGATGATAGTTTGACATTTAAAGAAGACATTCAAAAAGCACAAGTGTCTGGACAAGGCGATAGTTT
ACATGAACATATTGCAAATTTAGCTGGTAGCCCTGCTATTAAAAAAGGTATTTTACAGACTGTAAAAGTT
GTTGATGAATTGGTCAAAGTAATGGGGCGGCATAAGCCAGAAAATATCGTTATTGAAATGGCACGTGAAA
ATCAGACAACTCAAAAGGGCCAGAAAAATTCGCGAGAGCGTATGAAACGAATCGAAGAAGGTATCAAAGA
ATTAGGAAGTCAGATTCTTAAAGAGCATCCTGTTGAAAATACTCAATTGCAAAATGAAAAGCTCTATCTC
TATTATCTCCAAAATGGAAGAGACATGTATGTGGACCAAGAATTAGATATTAATCGTTTAAGTGATTATG
ATGTCGATGCCATTGTTCCACAAAGTTTCCTTAAAGACGATTCAATAGACAATAAGGTCTTAACGCGTTC
TGATAAAAATCGTGGTAAATCGGATAACGTTCCAAGTGAAGAAGTAGTCAAAAAGATGAAAAACTATTGG
AGACAACTTCTAAACGCCAAGTTAATCACTCAACGTAAGTTTGATAATTTAACGAAAGCTGAACGTGGAG
GTTTGAGTGAACTTGATAAAGCTGGTTTTATCAAACGCCAATTGGTTGAAACTCGCCAAATCACTAAGCA
TGTGGCACAAATTTTGGATAGTCGCATGAATACTAAATACGATGAAAATGATAAACTTATTCGAGAGGTT
AAAGTGATTACCTTAAAATCTAAATTAGTTTCTGACTTCCGAAAAGATTTCCAATTCTATAAAGTACGTG
AGATTAACAATTACCATCATGCCCATGATGCGTATCTAAATGCCGTCGTTGGAACTGCTTTGATTAAGAA
ATATCCAAAACTTGAATCGGAGTTTGTCTATGGTGATTATAAAGTTTATGATGTTCGTAAAATGATTGCT
AAGTCTGAGCAAGAAATAGGCAAAGCAACCGCAAAATATTTCTTTTACTCTAATATCATGAACTTCTTCA
AAACAGAAATTACACTTGCAAATGGAGAGATTCGCAAACGCCCTCTAATCGAAACTAATGGGGAAACTGG
AGAAATTGTCTGGGATAAAGGGCGAGATTTTGCCACAGTGCGCAAAGTATTGTCCATGCCCCAAGTCAAT
ATTGTCAAGAAAACAGAAGTACAGACAGGCGGATTCTCCAAGGAGTCAATTTTACCAAAAAGAAATTCGG
ACAAGCTTATTGCTCGTAAAAAAGACTGGGATCCAAAAAAATATGGTGGTTTTGATAGTCCAACGGTAGC
TTATTCAGTCCTAGTGGTTGCTAAGGTGGAAAAAGGGAAATCGAAGAAGTTAAAATCCGTTAAAGAGTTA
CTAGGGATCACAATTATGGAAAGAAGTTCCTTTGAAAAAAATCCGATTGACTTTTTAGAAGCTAAAGGAT
ATAAGGAAGTTAAAAAAGACTTAATCATTAAACTACCTAAATATAGTCTTTTTGAGTTAGAAAACGGTCG
TAAACGGATGCTGGCTAGTGCCGGAGAATTACAAAAAGGAAATGAGCTGGCTCTGCCAAGCAAATATGTG
AATTTTTTATATTTAGCTAGTCATTATGAAAAGTTGAAGGGTAGTCCAGAAGATAACGAACAAAAACAAT
TGTTTGTGGAGCAGCATAAGCATTATTTAGATGAGATTATTGAGCAAATCAGTGAATTTTCTAAGCGTGT
TATTTTAGCAGATGCCAATTTAGATAAAGTTCTTAGTGCATATAACAAACATAGAGACAAACCAATACGT
GAACAAGCAGAAAATATTATTCATTTATTTACGTTGACGAATCTTGGAGCTCCCGCTGCTTTTAAATATT
TTGATACAACAATTGATCGTAAACGATATACGTCTACAAAAGAAGTTTTAGATGCCACTCTTATCCATCA
ATCCATCACTGGTCTTTATGAAACACGCATTGATTTGAGTCAGCTAGGAGGTGACTAAGTCGACCTCGAG
ACTAGTCAAGGTCGGCAATTCTGCAGTACTAGGACGCCGCCAAGCCAGCTTAAACCCAGCTCAATGAGCT
GGGTTTTTTGTTTGTTAAAAATGAAGAAGAAACTGTGAAGCGTATTTATAGCAAAGCACTCAAAAGTTTA
CCTTATGGGTGCTTTTTTCGTGCTTTTTTGAAAAGACAAAAAAAAGAACCTTGCCAAGCAAGATTCTTTT
GATAGCGCTATCGCTGAGCGCCGGTCGCTACCATTACCAGTTGGTCTGGTGTCAAAAATAATAATAACCG
GGCAGGCCATGTCTGCCCGTATTTCGCGTAAGGAAATCCATTATGTACTATTTCTGGTGATGAAATCAAC
GTAACATTTAAAGCTGTCAAAGCCAAAGTCATGAGATGGCGTATGGAGCGTAAAGCTGACAAGAGCGGTG
TTGCGATGATTGAGATGACCTTCCTTGCACCAAGTGAATTGCCTCAAGAAAGCACTCAATCAAAGATTCT
TGTAGATGGAAAAGAACTTGCTGATTTCGCTGAAAATCGTCAAGACTATCAAATTACCTATAAAGGTCAA
CGGCCAAAAGTCTCAGTTGAAGAAAACAATCAAGTAGCTTCAACTGTGGTAGATAGTGGAGAAGATAGCC
TTCCAGTACTTGTTCGCCTCGTTTCAGAAAGTGGAAAACAAGTCAAGGAATACCGTATCCAGTTGACTAA
GGAAAAACCAGTTTCTGCTGTACAAGAAGATCTTCCAAAACTCGAATTTGTTGAAAAAGATTTGGCCTAC
AAGACAGTTGAGAAAAAAGATTCAACACTGTATCTAGGTGAAACTCGTGTAGAACAAGAAGGAAAAGTTG
GAAAAGAACGTATCTTTACAGTGATTAATCCTGATGGAAGTAAGGAAGAAAAACTCCGTGAAGTGGTAGA
AGTTCCGACAGACCGCATCGTCTTGGTTGGAACCAAACCAGTAGCTCAAGAAGCTAAAAAACCACAAGTG
TCAGAAAAAGCAGATACAAAACCAATTGATTCAAGTGAAGCTGATCAAACTAATAAAGCCCAGTTACCAA
ATACAGGTAGTGCGGCAAGCCAAGCAGCAGTAGCAGCAGGTTTAGCCTGCCTCGCGCGTTTCGGTGATGA
CGGTGAAAACCTCTGACACATGCAGCTCCCGGAGACGGTCACAGCTTGTCTGTAAGCGGATGCCGGGAGC
AGACAAGCCCGTCAGGGCGCGTCAGCGGGTGTTGGCGGGTGTCGGGGCGCAGCCATGACCCAGTCACGTA
GCGATAGCGGAGTGTATACTGGCTTAACTATGCGGCATCAGAGCAGATTGTACTGAGAGTGCACCATATG
CGGTGTGAAATACCGCACAGATGCGTAAGGAGAAAATACCGCATCAGGCGCTCTTCCGCTTCCTCGCTCA
CTGACTCGCTGCGCTCGGTCGTTCGGCTGCGGCGAGCGGTATCAGCTCACTCAAAGGCGGTAATACGGTT
ATCCACAGAATCAGGGGATAACGCAGGAAAGAACATGTGAGCAAAAGGCCAGCAAAAGGCCAGGAACCGT
AAAAAGGCCGCGTTGCTGGCGTTTTTCCATAGGCTCCGCCCCCCTGACGAGCATCACAAAAATCGACGCT
CAAGTCAGAGGTGGCGAAACCCGACAGGACTATAAAGATACCAGGCGTTTCCCCCTGGAAGCTCCCTCGT
GCGCTCTCCTGTTCCGACCCTGCCGCTTACCGGATACCTGTCCGCCTTTCTCCCTTCGGGAAGCGTGGCG
CTTTCTCATAGCTCACGCTGTAGGTATCTCAGTTCGGTGTAGGTCGTTCGCTCCAAGCTGGGCTGTGTGC
ACGAACCCCCCGTTCAGCCCGACCGCTGCGCCTTATCCGGTAACTATCGTCTTGAGTCCAACCCGGTAAG
ACACGACTTATCGCCACTGGCAGCAGCCACTGGTAACAGGATTAGCAGAGCGAGGTATGTAGGCGGTGCT
ACAGAGTTCTTGAAGTGGTGGCCTAACTACGGCTACACTAGAAGGACAGTATTTGGTATCTGCGCTCTGC
TGAAGCCAGTTACCTTCGGAAAAAGA
Features (pLannotate 1.2.2; 12 found; start..end, strand, type, name):
    267..1127    -  CDS            AmpR: β-lactamase; bla; confers resistance to ampicillin, carbenicillin, and related antibiotics
   1128..1232    -  promoter       AmpR promoter: bla
   2702..4618    -  CDS            tetM: TET1_ENTFL - Also known as tet(M). Experimental evidence at protein level: Swiss-Prot protein existence level 1. Abolishes the inhibitory effect of tetracyclin on protein synthesis by a non-covalent modification of the ribosomes. From Enterococcus faecalis (Streptococcus faecalis).
   4673..4837    -  ncRNA          sRNA 0030: Accession: RF02864 - Enterococcus sRNA 30
   5109..5259    +  CDS            TcR (fragment): tetracycline efflux protein; tet; confers resistance to tetracycline
   5398..5469    +  terminator     rrnB T1 terminator: transcription terminator T1 from the E. coli rrnB gene
   5485..5512    +  terminator     T7Te terminator: phage T7 early transcription terminator
   5609..5628    +  protein_bind   lac operator (symmetric): The lac repressor binds to the lac operator to inhibit transcription in E. coli. This inhibition can be relieved by adding lactose or isopropyl-β-D-thiogalactopyranoside (IPTG). The symmetric lac operator was optimized for tight binding of lac repressor. lac repressor encoded by lacI
   5682..9786    +  CDS            dCas9 (fragment): catalytically dead mutant of the Cas9 endonuclease from the Streptococcus pyogenes Type II CRISPR/Cas system RNA-guided DNA-binding protein that lacks endonuclease activity due to the D10A mutation in the RuvC catalytic domain and the H840A mutation in the HNH catalytic domain
  10897..10936   +  CDS            rop (fragment): Rop protein, which maintains plasmids at low copy number; rop
  11038..11178   +  misc_feature   bom: basis of mobility region from pBR322
  11364..96      -  rep_origin     ori (across the origin): high-copy-number ColE1/pMB1/pBR322/pUC origin of replication
