[The description below was written by a language model from this plasmid's Addgene catalogue record and pLannotate feature annotations shown in this document.]
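Description:
pJWV102-PL-dCas9 is an integration plasmid for Streptococcus pneumoniae, built on the pJWV100 backbone by removing the superfolder gfp gene and inserting an IPTG-inducible dCas9 cassette. It is maintained in E. coli as a high-copy plasmid through a ColE1/pMB1-type origin and selected with ampicillin via the β-lactamase gene. Remnants of pBR322 ancestry (a bom region, a rop fragment and a fragment of the tetracycline efflux gene) are also annotated. A full-length tetM gene, which encodes a ribosomal protection protein conferring tetracycline resistance, sits next to the expression cassette. It is the likely marker for selecting pneumococcal integrants, although the record does not state this. The chromosomal target locus and the homology arms that direct integration are neither named in the catalogue fields nor annotated in the feature table.

The payload is the roughly 4.1 kb dCas9sp coding sequence from Streptococcus pyogenes, amplified from an earlier dCas9 plasmid and cloned between XbaI and SalI. This catalytically dead Cas9 carries the D10A and H840A mutations, so it binds DNA under guide RNA direction but does not cut it. Expression is driven by the PL promoter, and a symmetric lac operator is annotated just upstream of the gene, allowing repression by LacI and release by IPTG. No lacI gene is annotated on the plasmid, so the repressor presumably has to be supplied by the host strain. The rrnB T1 and T7Te terminators upstream of the promoter insulate the cassette from read-through transcription.

Once integrated, the construct gives titratable dCas9 expression for CRISPR interference, and the associated study used this for high-throughput knockdown phenotyping of essential pneumococcal genes. The sequenced record (11,856 nt) is slightly shorter than the listed total size of 11,911 bp.
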