Addgene plasmid #85588: pJWV102-PL-dCas9
Purpose: Integrate plasmid of Streptococcus pneumoniae, for chromosome integration of IPTG-inducible dCas9sp
Depositing lab: Jan-Willem Veening. Depositing organization: University of Groningen. Publication: High-throughput CRISPRi phenotyping identifies new essential genes in Streptococcus pneumoniae. Liu X, Gallay C, Kjos M, Domenech A, Slager J, van Kessel SP, Knoops K, Sorg RA, Zhang JR, Veening JW. Mol Syst Biol. 2017 May 10;13(5):931. doi: 10.15252/msb.20167449. PubMed 28490437.
Backbone
  Vector backbone: pJWV100
  Backbone size w/o insert (bp): 8273
  Total vector size (bp): 11911
  Modifications to backbone: gfp_sf gene was removed; dCas9sp gene driven by IPTG inducible promoter PL was inserted
  Vector type: Bacterial Expression, CRISPR
Growth in bacteria
  Bacterial resistance: Ampicillin, 100 μg/mL
  Growth temperature: 37°C
  Growth strain: DH5alpha
  Copy number: High Copy
Gene/Insert
  Gene/Insert name: dCas9sp
  Species: Streptococcus pyogenes
  Insert size (bp): 4105
  Promoter: PLsp
  Cloning method: Restriction Enzyme; 5′ cloning site XbaI (unknown if destroyed); 3′ cloning site SalI (unknown if destroyed)
  Sequencing primers: 5′ TCTCATAGGCCGGCCTGTTAG; 3′ gctttgctataaatacgcttcacag
Resource information
  A portion of this plasmid was derived from a plasmid made by: dCas9sp was amplified from plasmid Addgene #44249
Terms and licenses: Academic/Nonprofit Terms; Industry Terms: Not Available to Industry
Depositor comments: To find information of pJWV100, please refer to "Overkamp W, Beilharz K, Detert Oude Weme R, Solopova A, Karsens H, Kovacs A, Kok J, Kuipers OP, Veening JW (2013) Benchmarking various green fluorescent protein variants in Bacillus subtilis, Streptococcus pneumoniae, and Lactococcus lactis for live cell imaging. Applied and environmental microbiology 79: 6481-6490"; To find information of IPTG-inducible promoter, PL, please refer to "Robin Sorg, PhD thesis, Engineering Approaches to Investigate Pneumococcal Gene Expression Regulation and Antibiotic Resistance Development, 2016, ISBN: 978-90-367-9259-2"
How to cite: pJWV102-PL-dCas9 was a gift from Jan-Willem Veening (Addgene plasmid # 85588 ; http://n2t.net/addgene:85588 ; RRID:Addgene_85588)
